>Addgene plasmid #61342 | pDB22 | depositor full sequence | sequence record 99686 | pDB22 sequence 6779 bps
GACGGATCGGGAGATCTCCCGATCCCCTATGGTGCACTCTCAGTACAATCTGCTCTGATGCCGCATAGTT
AAGCCAGTATCTGCTCCCTGCTTGTGTGTTGGAGGTCGCTGAGTAGTGCGCGAGCAAAATTTAAGCTACA
ACAAGGCAAGGCTTGACCGACAATTGCATGAAGAATCTGCTTAGGGTTAGGCGTTTTGCGCTGCTTCGCG
ATGTACGGGCCAGATATACGCGTTGACATTGATTATTGACTAGTTATTAATAGTAATCAATTACGGGGTC
ATTAGTTCATAGCCCATATATGGAGTTCCGCGTTACATAACTTACGGTAAATGGCCCGCCTGGCTGACCG
CCCAACGACCCCCGCCCATTGACGTCAATAATGACGTATGTTCCCATAGTAACGCCAATAGGGACTTTCC
ATTGACGTCAATGGGTGGAGTATTTACGGTAAACTGCCCACTTGGCAGTACATCAAGTGTATCATATGCC
AAGTACGCCCCCTATTGACGTCAATGACGGTAAATGGCCCGCCTGGCATTATGCCCAGTACATGACCTTA
TGGGACTTTCCTACTTGGCAGTACATCTACGTATTAGTCATCGCTATTACCATGGTGATGCGGTTTTGGC
AGTACATCAATGGGCGTGGATAGCGGTTTGACTCACGGGGATTTCCAAGTCTCCACCCCATTGACGTCAA
TGGGAGTTTGTTTTGGCACCAAAATCAACGGGACTTTCCAAAATGTCGTAACAACTCCGCCCCATTGACG
CAAATGGGCGGTAGGCGTGTACGGTGGGAGGTCTATATAAGCAGAGCTCTCTGGCTAACTAGAGAACCCA
CTGCTTACTGGCTTATCGAAATTAATACGACTCACTATAGGGAGACCCAAGCTGGCTAGCATGTTAGCCT
TGAAATTAGCAGGTCTTGATATCGTGAGCAAGGGCGAGGAGGATAACATGGCCATCATCAAGGAGTTCAT
GCGCTTCAAGGTGCACATGGAGGGCTCCGTGAACGGCCACGAGTTCGAGATCGAGGGCGAGGGCGAGGGC
CGCCCCTACGAGGGCACCCAGACCGCCAAGCTGAAGGTGACCAAGGGTGGCCCCCTGCCCTTCGCCTGGG
ACATCCTGTCCCCTCAGTTCATGTACGGCTCCAAGGCCTACGTGAAGCACCCCGCCGACATCCCCGACTA
CTTGAAGCTGTCCTTCCCCGAGGGCTTCAAGTGGGAGCGCGTGATGAACTTCGAGGACGGCGGCGTGGTG
ACCGTGACCCAGGACTCCTCCCTGCAGGACGGCGAGTTCATCTACAAGGTGAAGCTGCGCGGCACCAACT
TCCCCTCCGACGGCCCCGTAATGCAGAAGAAGACCATGGGCTGGGAGGCCTCCTCCGAGCGGATGTACCC
CGAGGACGGCGCCCTGAAGGGCGAGATCAAGCAGAGGCTGAAGCTGAAGGACGGCGGCCACTACGACGCT
GAGGTCAAGACCACCTACAAGGCCAAGAAGCCCGTGCAGCTGCCCGGCGCCTACAACGTCAACATCAAGT
TGGACATCACCTCCCACAACGAGGACTACACCATCGTGGAACAGTACGAACGCGCCGAGGGCCGCCACTC
CACCGGCGGCATGGACGAGCTGTACAAGGGTGGATCTGGAGGTTCAGGTGGAAGTTTGGCTACTACACTT
GAACGTATTGAGAAGAACTTTGTCATTACTGACCCAAGATTGCCAGATAATCCCATTATATTCGCGTCCG
ATAGTTTCTTGCAGTTGACAGAATATAGCCGTGAAGAAATTTTGGGAAGAAACTGCAGGTTTCTACAAGG
TCCTGAAACTGATCGCGCGACAGTGAGAAAAATTAGAGATGCCATAGATAACCAAACAGAGGTCACTGTT
CAGCTGATTAATTATACAAAGAGTGGTAAAAAGTTCTGGAACCTCTTTCACTTGCAGCCTATGCGAGATC
AGAAGGGAGATGTCCAGTACTTTATTGGGGTTCAGTTGGATGGAACTGAGCATGTCCGAGATGCTGCCGA
GAGAGAGGGAGTCATGCTGATTAAGAAAACTGCAGAAAATATTGCCGCTGCCAAGAGGGTCAAGTTGGAC
TAGCTCGAGCGGCCGCCACTGTGCTGGATATCTGCAGAATTCCACCACACTGGACTAGTGGATCCGAGCT
CGGTACCAAGCTTAAGTTTAAACCGCTGATCAGCCTCGACTGTGCCTTCTAGTTGCCAGCCATCTGTTGT
TTGCCCCTCCCCCGTGCCTTCCTTGACCCTGGAAGGTGCCACTCCCACTGTCCTTTCCTAATAAAATGAG
GAAATTGCATCGCATTGTCTGAGTAGGTGTCATTCTATTCTGGGGGGTGGGGTGGGGCAGGACAGCAAGG
GGGAGGATTGGGAAGACAATAGCAGGCATGCTGGGGATGCGGTGGGCTCTATGGCTTCTGAGGCGGAAAG
AACCAGCTGGGGCTCTAGGGGGTATCCCC
[124 nt withheld, positions 2480-2603]
C
[91 nt withheld, positions 2605-2695]
A
[49 nt withheld, positions 2697-2745]
CCTTTGACGTTGGAGTCCACGTTCTTT
[37 nt withheld, positions 2773-2809]
ACCCTATCTCGGTCTATTCTTTTGATTTATAAGGGATTTTGCCGATTTCGGCCTATTGGTTAAAAAATGA
GCTGATTTAACAAAAATTTAACGCGAATTAATTCTGTGGAATGTGTGTCAGTTAGGGTGTGGAAAGTCCC
CAGGCTCCCCAGCAGGCAGAAGTATGCAAAGCATGCATCTCAATTAGTCAGCAACCAGGTGTGGAAAGTC
CCCAGGCTCCCCAGCAGGCAGAAGTATGCAAAGCATGCATCTCAATTAGTCAGCAACCATAGTCCCGCCC
CTAACTCCGCCCATCCCGCCCCTAACTCCGCCCAGTTCCGCCCATTCTCCGCCCCATGGCTGACTAATTT
TTTTTATTTATGCAGAGGCCGAGGCCGCCTCTGCCTCTGAGCTATTCCAGAAGTAGTGAGGAGGCTTTTT
TGGAGGCCTAGGCTTTTGCAAAAAGCTCCCGGGAGCTTGTATATCCATTTTCGGATCTGATCAGCACGTG
ATGAAAAAGCCTGAACTCACCGCGACGTCTGTCGAGAAGTTTCTGATCGAAAAGTTCGACAGCGTCTCCG
ACCTGATGCAGCTCTCGGAGGGCGAAGAATCTCGTGCTTTCAGCTTCGATGTAGGAGGGCGTGGATATGT
CCTGCGGGTAAATAGCTGCGCCGATGGTTTCTACAAAGATCGTTATGTTTATCGGCACTTTGCATCGGCC
GCGCTCCCGATTCCGGAAGTGCTTGACATTGGGGAATTCAGCGAGAGCCTGACCTATTGCATCTCCCGCC
GTGCACAGGGTGTCACGTTGCAAGACCTGCCTGAAACCGAACTGCCCGCTGTTCTGCAGCCGGTCGCGGA
GGCCATGGATGCGATCGCTGCGGCCGATCTTAGCCAGACGAGCGGGTTCGGCCCATTCGGACCGCAAGGA
ATCGGTCAATACACTACATGGCGTGATTTCATATGCGCGATTGCTGATCCCCATGTGTATCACTGGCAAA
CTGTGATGGACGACACCGTCAGTGCGTCCGTCGCGCAGGCTCTCGATGAGCTGATGCTTTGGGCCGAGGA
CTGCCCCGAAGTCCGGCACCTCGTGCACGCGGATTTCGGCTCCAACAATGTCCTGACGGACAATGGCCGC
ATAACAGCGGTCATTGACTGGAGCGAGGCGATGTTCGGGGATTCCCAATACGAGGTCGCCAACATCTTCT
TCTGGAGGCCGTGGTTGGCTTGTATGGAGCAGCAGACGCGCTACTTCGAGCGGAGGCATCCGGAGCTTGC
AGGATCGCCGCGGCTCCGGGCGTATATGCTCCGCATTGGTCTTGACCAACTCTATCAGAGCTTGGTTGAC
GGCAATTTCGATGATGCAGCTTGGGCGCAGGGTCGATGCGACGCAATCGTCCGATCCGGAGCCGGGACTG
TCGGGCGTACACAAATCGCCCGCAGAAGCGCGGCCGTCTGGACCGATGGCTGTGTAGAAGTACTCGCCGA
TAGTGGAAACCGACGCCCCAGCACTCGTCCGAGGGCAAAGGAATAGCACGTGCTACGAGATTTCGATTCC
ACCGCCGCCTTCTATGAAAGGTTGGGCTTCGGAATCGTTTTCCGGGACGCCGGCTGGATGATCCTCCAGC
GCGGGGATCTCATGCTGGAGTTCTTCGCCCACCCCAACTTGTTTATTGCAGCTTATAATGGTTACAAATA
AAGCAATAGCATCACAAATTTCACAAATAAAGCATTTTTTTCACTGCATTCTAGTTGTGGTTTGTCCAAA
CTCATCAATGTATCTTATCATGTCTGTATACCGTCGACCTCTAGCTAGAGCTTGGCGTAATCATGGTCAT
AGCTGTTTCCTGTGTGAAATTGTTATCCGCTCACAATTCCACACAACATACGAGCCGGAAGCATAAAGTG
TAAAGCCTGGGGTGCCTAATGAGTGAGCTAACTCACATTAATTGCGTTGCGCTCACTGCCCGCTTTCCAG
TCGGGAAACCTGTCGTGCCAGCTGCATTAATGAATCGGCCAACGCGCGGGGAGAGGCGGTTTGCGTATTG
GGCGCTCTTCCGCTTCCTCGCTCACTGACTCGCTGCGCTCGGTCGTTCGGCTGCGGCGAGCGGTATCAGC
TCACTCAAAGGCGGTAATACGGTTATCCACAGAATCAGGGGATAACGCAGGAAAGAACATGTGAGCAAAA
GGCCAGCAAAAGGCCAGGAACCGTAAAAAGGCCGCGTTGCTGGCGTTTTTCCATAGGCTCCGCCCCCCTG
ACGAGCATCACAAAAATCGACGCTCAAGTCAGAGGTGGCGAAACCCGACAGGACTATAAAGATACCAGGC
GTTTCCCCCTGGAAGCTCCCTCGTGCGCTCTCCTGTTCCGACCCTGCCGCTTACCGGATACCTGTCCGCC
TTTCTCCCTTCGGGAAGCGTGGCGCTTTCTCATAGCTCACGCTGTAGGTATCTCAGTTCGGTGTAGGTCG
TTCGCTCCAAGCTGGGCTGTGTGCACGAACCCCCCGTTCAGCCCGACCGCTGCGCCTTATCCGGTAACTA
TCGTCTTGAGTCCAACCCGGTAAGACACGACTTATCGCCACTGGCAGCAGCCACTGGTAACAGGATTAGC
AGAGCGAGGTATGTAGGCGGTGCTACAGAGTTCTTGAAGTGGTGGCCTAACTACGGCTACACTAGAAGAA
CAGTATTTGGTATCTGCGCTCTGCTGAAGCCAGTTACCTTCGGAAAAAGAGTTGGTAGCTCTTGATCCGG
CAAACAAACCACCGCTGGTAGCGGTTTTTTTGTTTGCAAGCAGCAGATTACGCGCAGAAAAAAAGGATCT
CAAGAAGATCCTTTGATCTTTTCTACGGGGTCTGACGCTCAGTGGAACGAAAACTCACGTTAAGGGATTT
TGGTCATGAGATTATCAAAAAGGATCTTCACCTAGATCCTTTTAAATTAAAAATGAAGTTTTAAATCAAT
CTAAAGTATATATGAGTAAACTTGGTCTGACAGTTACCAATGCTTAATCAGTGAGGCACCTATCTCAGCG
ATCTGTCTATTTCGTTCATCCATAGTTGCCTGACTCCCCGTCGTGTAGATAACTACGATACGGGAGGGCT
TACCATCTGGCCCCAGTGCTGCAATGATACCGCGAGACCCACGCTCACCGGCTCCAGATTTATCAGCAAT
AAACCAGCCAGCCGGAAGGGCCGAGCGCAGAAGTGGTCCTGCAACTTTATCCGCCTCCATCCAGTCTATT
AATTGTTGCCGGGAAGCTAGAGTAAGTAGTTCGCCAGTTAATAGTTTGCGCAACGTTGTTGCCATTGCTA
CAGGCATCGTGGTGTCACGCTCGTCGTTTGGTATGGCTTCATTCAGCTCCGGTTCCCAACGATCAAGGCG
AGTTACATGATCCCCCATGTTGTGCAAAAAAGCGGTTAGCTCCTTCGGTCCTCCGATCGTTGTCAGAAGT
AAGTTGGCCGCAGTGTTATCACTCATGGTTATGGCAGCACTGCATAATTCTCTTACTGTCATGCCATCCG
TAAGATGCTTTTCTGTGACTGGTGAGTACTCAACCAAGTCATTCTGAGAATAGTGTATGCGGCGACCGAG
TTGCTCTTGCCCGGCGTCAATACGGGATAATACCGCGCCACATAGCAGAACTTTAAAAGTGCTCATCATT
GGAAAACGTTCTTCGGGGCGAAAACTCTCAAGGATCTTACCGCTGTTGAGATCCAGTTCGATGTAACCCA
CTCGTGCACCCAACTGATCTTCAGCATCTTTTACTTTCACCAGCGTTTCTGGGTGAGCAAAAACAGGAAG
GCAAAATGCCGCAAAAAAGGGAATAAGGGCGACACGGAAATGTTGAATACTCATACTCTTCCTTTTTCAA
TATTATTGAAGCATTTATCAGGGTTATTGTCTCATGAGCGGATACATATTTGAATGTATTTAGAAAAATA
AACAAATAGGGGTTCCGCGCACATTTCCCCGAAAAGTGCCACCTGACGTC
Features (pLannotate 1.2.2; 22 found; start..end, strand, type, name):
     28..80      -  misc_feature   bom (fragment): basis of mobility region from pBR322
    235..614     +  enhancer       CMV enhancer: human cytomegalovirus immediate early enhancer
    615..818     +  promoter       CMV promoter: human cytomegalovirus (CMV) immediate early promoter
    814..847     +  LTR            5' LTR (truncated) (fragment): truncated 5' long terminal repeat (LTR) from HIV-1
    863..881     +  promoter       T7 promoter: promoter for bacteriophage T7 RNA polymerase
    931..1638    +  CDS            mCherry: mCherry is a basic (constitutively fluorescent) red fluorescent protein published in 2004, derived from Discosoma sp.. It is reported to be a very rapidly-maturing monomer with low acid sensitivity.
   1687..2004    +  CDS            miniSOG: miniSOG is a basic (constitutively fluorescent) cyan fluorescent protein published in 2011, derived from Arabidopsis thaliana. It requires the cofactor flavin for fluorescence.
   2077..2100    +  CDS            c-myc NLS (fragment): nuclear localization signal of human c-Myc proto-oncogene (Dang and Lee, 1988)
   2210..2434    +  polyA_signal   bGH poly(A) signal: bovine growth hormone polyadenylation signal
   2438..2459    +  promoter       SV40 promoter (fragment): SV40 enhancer and early promoter
   2480..2908    +  rep_origin     f1 ori (sequence partly withheld): f1 bacteriophage origin of replication; arrow indicates direction of (+) strand synthesis
   2922..3251    +  promoter       SV40 promoter: SV40 enhancer and early promoter
   3300..4325    +  CDS            HygR: aminoglycoside phosphotransferase from E. coli; aph(4)-Ia; confers resistance to hygromycin
   4335..4460    +  CDS            ble (fragment): BLE_KLEPN - Experimental evidence at protein level: Swiss-Prot protein existence level 1. Binding protein with a strong affinity to the bleomycin family of antibiotics. Binds to CL990; an antimitotic-antibiotic compound. From Klebsiella pneumoniae.
   4455..4576    +  polyA_signal   SV40 poly(A) signal: SV40 polyadenylation signal
   4649..4665    -  protein_bind   lac operator: The lac repressor binds to the lac operator to inhibit transcription in E. coli. This inhibition can be relieved by adding lactose or isopropyl-β-D-thiogalactopyranoside (IPTG). lac repressor encoded by lacI
   4673..4703    -  promoter       lac promoter: promoter for the E. coli lac operon
   4718..4739    -  protein_bind   CAP binding site: CAP binding activates transcription in the presence of cAMP. E. coli catabolite activator protein
   4752..4844    -  CDS            lacI (fragment): lac repressor; lacI; The lac repressor binds to the lac operator to inhibit transcription in E. coli. This inhibition can be relieved by adding lactose or isopropyl-β-D-thiogalactopyranoside (IPTG).
   5027..5612    -  rep_origin     ori: high-copy-number ColE1/pMB1/pBR322/pUC origin of replication
   5783..6643    -  CDS            AmpR: β-lactamase; bla; confers resistance to ampicillin, carbenicillin, and related antibiotics
   6644..6748    -  promoter       AmpR promoter: bla
