[The description below was written by a language model from this plasmid's Addgene catalogue record and pLannotate feature annotations shown in this document.]
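Description:
pDB22 is a mammalian expression plasmid of about 6.8 kb built on the pcDNA3.1(-) backbone. It encodes mCherry fused to LINuS, a light-inducible nuclear localization signal. It is propagated in E. coli as a high-copy plasmid through a ColE1/pUC-type origin, with selection by the ampicillin resistance gene (β-lactamase) under its own promoter. An f1 origin is also present. The backbone contains an SV40 promoter-driven cassette that the automated annotation identifies as a hygromycin resistance gene, followed by a short ble fragment and the SV40 polyadenylation signal. The depositor notes that the mammalian selection marker has not been verified by sequencing, so this assignment should be treated with caution.

The expression cassette uses the CMV enhancer and immediate early promoter, with a downstream T7 promoter, and ends at the bGH polyadenylation signal. According to the record, the insert sits between NheI and XhoI sites. It consists of a PKIt nuclear export signal at the N terminus of mCherry, followed at the C terminus by a GS linker, the AsLOV2 domain and a cMyc P1A nuclear localization signal. The feature labelled miniSOG in the annotation most likely corresponds to the AsLOV2 domain, since both are flavin-binding LOV domains derived from plant phototropins. The c-myc NLS fragment lies immediately after it.

By the general LOV2 caging principle, the NLS is masked in the dark, so the constitutive NES would keep the fusion largely cytoplasmic. Blue light would then expose the NLS and drive nuclear import. The plasmid is used for reversible, spatiotemporally controlled nuclear translocation of a fluorescent reporter in living mammalian cells.
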