Addgene plasmid #61342: pDB22
Purpose: Mammalian expression of mCherry fused to LINuS, a light-inducible nuclear localization signal (cMycP1A NLS/PKIt NES)
Depositing lab: Barbara Di Ventura & Roland Eils. Publication: Engineering light-inducible nuclear localization signals for precise spatiotemporal control of protein dynamics in living cells. Niopek D, Benzinger D, Roensch J, Draebing T, Wehler P, Eils R, Di Ventura B. Nat Commun. 2014 Jul 14;5:4404. doi: 10.1038/ncomms5404. PubMed 25019686.
Backbone
  Vector backbone: pcDNA3.1(-)
  Backbone manufacturer: Invitrogen
  Total vector size (bp): 6780
  Vector type: Mammalian Expression
Growth in bacteria
  Bacterial resistance: Ampicillin, 100 μg/mL
  Growth temperature: 37°C
  Growth strain: DH5alpha
  Copy number: High Copy
Gene/Insert
  Gene/Insert name: mCherry
  Species: Synthetic
  Promoter: CMV
  Tag / fusion protein: PKIt NES (N terminal on insert); GS linker-AsLov2-cMyc1A NLS (C terminal on insert)
  Cloning method: Restriction Enzyme; 5′ cloning site NheI (not destroyed); 3′ cloning site XhoI (not destroyed)
  Sequencing primers: 5′ CMV-F; 3′ BGHrev
Terms and licenses: Academic/Nonprofit Terms; Industry Terms: Not Available to Industry
Depositor comments: Please note that the mammalian selection marker in the vector backbone for this plasmid has not been verified by sequencing.
How to cite: pDB22 was a gift from Barbara Di Ventura & Roland Eils (Addgene plasmid # 61342 ; http://n2t.net/addgene:61342 ; RRID:Addgene_61342)
