>Addgene plasmid #61342 | pDB22 | addgene partial sequence | sequence record 102132 | CMV-F 5'-CGCAAATGGGCGGTAGGCGTG-3'
CTATATAAGCAGAGCTCTCTGGCTAACTAGAGAACCCACTGCTTACTGGCTTATCGAAATTAATACGACT
CACTATAGGGAGACCCAAGCTGGCTAGCATGTTAGCCTTGAAATTAGCAGGTCTTGATATCGTGAGCAAG
GGCGAGGAGGATAACATGGCCATCATCAAGGAGTTCATGCGCTTCAAGGTGCACATGGAGGGCTCCGTGA
ACGGCCACGAGTTCGAGATCGAGGGCGAGGGCGAGGGCCGCCCCTACGAGGGCACCCAGACCGCCAAGCT
GAAGGTGACCAAGGGTGGCCCCCTGCCCTTCGCCTGGGACATCCTGTCCCCTCAGTTCATGTACGGCTCC
AAGGCCTACGTGAAGCACCCCGCCGACATCCCCGACTACTTGAAGCTGTCCTTCCCCGAGGGCTTCAAGT
GGGAGCGCGTGATGAACTTCGAGGACGGCGGCGTGGTGACCGTGACCCAGGACTCCTCCCTGCAGGACGG
CGAGTTCATCTACAAGGTGAAGCTGCGCGGCACCAACTTCCCCTCCGACGGCCCCGTAATGCAGAAGAAG
ACCATGGGCTGGGAGGCCTCCTCCGAGCGGATGTACCCCGAGGACGGCGCCCTGAAGGGCGAGATCAAGC
AGAGGCTGAAGCTGAAGGACGGCGGCCACTACGACGCTGAGGTCAAGACCACCTACAAGGCCAAGAAGCC
CGTGCAGCTGCCCGGCGCCTACAACGTCAACATCAAGTTGGACATCACCTCCCACAACGAGGACTACACC
ATCGTGGAACAGTACGAACGCGCCGAGGGCCGCCACTCCACCGGCGGCATGGACGAGCTGTACAAGGGTG
GATCTGGAGGTTCAGGTGGAAGTTTGGCTACTACACTTGAACGTATTGAGAAGAACTTTGTCATTACTGA
CCCAAGATTGCCAGATAATCCCATTATATTCGCGTCCGATAGTTTCTTGCAGTTGACAGAATATAGCCGT
GAAGAAATTTTGGGAAGAAACTGCAGGTTTCTACAAGGTCCTGAAACTGATCGCGCGACAGTGAGAAAAA
TTAGAGATGCCATAGATAACCAAACAGA
