>Addgene plasmid #61342 | pDB22 | addgene partial sequence | sequence record 102134 | bgh_pA_d2r 5'-ACTCAGACAATGCGATGCAAtttc-3'
AGTGGGAGTGGCACCTTCCAGGGTCAAGGAAGGCACGGGGGAGGGGCAAACAACAGATGGCTGGCAACTA
GAAGGCACAGTCGAGGCTGATCAGCGGTTTAAACTTAAGCTTGGTACCGAGCTCGGATCCACTAGTCCAG
TGTGGTGGAATTCTGCAGATATCCAGCACAGTGGCGGCCGCTCGAGCTAGTCCAACTTGACCCTCTTGGC
AGCGGCAATATTTTCTGCAGTTTTCTTAATCAGCATGACTCCCTCTCTCTCGGCAGCATCTCGGACATGC
TCAGTTCCATCCAACTGAACCCCAATAAAGTACTGGACATCTCCCTTCTGATCTCGCATAGGCTGCAAGT
GAAAGAGGTTCCAGAACTTTTTACCACTCTTTGTATAATTAATCAGCTGAACAGTGACCTCTGTTTGGTT
ATCTATGGCATCTCTAATTTTTCTCACTGTCGCGCGATCAGTTTCAGGACCTTGTAGAAACCTGCAGTTT
CTTCCCAAAATTTCTTCACGGCTATATTCTGTCAACTGCAAGAAACTATCGGACGCGAATATAATGGGAT
TATCTGGCAATCTTGGGTCAGTAATGACAAAGTTCTTCTCAATACGTTCAAGTGTAGTAGCCAAACTTCC
ACCTGAACCTCCAGATCCACCCTTGTACAGCTCGTCCATGCCGCCGGTGGAGTGGCGGCCCTCGGCGCGT
TCGTACTGTTCCACGATGGTGTAGTCCTCGTTGTGGGAGGTGATGTCCAACTTGATGTTGACGTTGTAGG
CGCCGGGCAGCTGCACGGGCTTCTTGGCCTTGTAGGTGGTCTTGACCTCAGCGTCGTAGTGGCCGCCGTC
CTTCAGCTTCAGCCTCTGCTTGATCTCGCCCTTCAGGGCGCCGTCCTCGGGGTACATCCGCTCGGAGGAG
GCCTCCCAGCCCATGGTCTTCTTCTGCATTACGGGGCCGTCGGAGGGGAAGTTGGTGCCGCGCAGCTTCA
CCTTGTAGATGAACTCGCCGTCCTGCAGGGAGGAGTCCTGGGTCACGGTCACCACGCCGCCGTCCTCGAA
GTTCATCACGCGCTCCCACTTGAAGCCCTCGGG
